Addgene plasmid #97041: pINDUCER-21-HOXA9
Purpose: Expresses HOXA9 in mammalian cells
Depositing lab: George Daley. Depositing organization: Boston Children's Hospital. Publication: Haematopoietic stem and progenitor cells from human pluripotent stem cells. Sugimura R, Jha DK, Han A, Soria-Valles C, da Rocha EL, Lu YF, Goettel JA, Serrao E, Rowe RG, Malleshaiah M, Wong I, Sousa P, Zhu TN, Ditadi A, Keller G, Engelman AN, Snapper SB, Doulatov S, Daley GQ. Nature. 2017 May 17. doi: 10.1038/nature22370. PubMed 28514439.
Backbone
  Vector backbone: pINDUCER-21
  Backbone manufacturer: Stephen Elledge, Thomas Westbrook
  Backbone size w/o insert (bp): 12152
  Total vector size (bp): 11281
  Vector type: Mammalian Expression, Lentiviral
  Selectable markers: GFP
Growth in bacteria
  Bacterial resistance: Ampicillin, 100 μg/mL
  Growth temperature: 37°C
  Growth strain: NEB Stable
  Copy number: Low Copy
Gene/Insert
  Gene/Insert name: HOXA9 (alt name: Homeobox A9)
  Species: H. sapiens (human)
  Insert size (bp): 816
  Entrez Gene: HOXA9 (a.k.a. ABD-B, HOX1, HOX1.7, HOX1G)
  Promoter: Tet on
  Cloning method: Gateway Cloning
  Sequencing primers: 5′ AGCTCGTTTAGTGAACCGTCAGATC; 3′ TCTGGGACGTCGTATGGGTA
Terms and licenses: Academic/Nonprofit Terms; Industry Terms: Not Available to Industry
How to cite: pINDUCER-21-HOXA9 was a gift from George Daley (Addgene plasmid # 97041 ; http://n2t.net/addgene:97041 ; RRID:Addgene_97041)
