[The description below was written by a language model from this plasmid's Addgene catalogue record and pLannotate feature annotations shown in this document.]
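Description:
pINDUCER-21-HOXA9 is a doxycycline-inducible, HIV-1-based lentiviral expression vector carrying the human homeobox transcription factor HOXA9, built by Gateway recombination into the pINDUCER-21 backbone. It is propagated in E. coli under ampicillin selection (AmpR with its bla promoter) from a ColE1/pUC-type origin. The catalogue lists it as low copy and specifies a recombination-deficient growth strain, as is usual for repeat-containing lentiviral plasmids. The viral framework comprises a truncated 5' LTR, the Ψ packaging signal with a gag fragment, RRE, cPPT/CTS, WPRE and a self-inactivating ΔU3 3' LTR. The genome can therefore be packaged with helper functions supplied in trans and integrated into target cells without regenerating an active viral promoter.

The payload is an all-in-one Tet-On system. A tetracycline response element with seven tetO copies, fused to a minimal CMV promoter, drives the 816 bp HOXA9 coding sequence, which is flanked by attB1 and attB2 sites left by the Gateway reaction. Downstream, a constitutive cassette annotated as an EF-1α promoter, with small UbC and PGK promoter fragments around it, expresses the reverse transactivator rtTA3. An EMCV IRES then links this to EGFP. Transduced cells thus continuously make rtTA3 and fluoresce green, allowing sorting by GFP (the recorded selectable marker), while HOXA9 is transcribed only when doxycycline is added. A single loxP site and short NeoR and SV40 fragments are also annotated and look like cloning remnants.

The sequenced record (11,307 nt) is slightly longer than the catalogued total size. The associated publication concerns the generation of haematopoietic stem and progenitor cells from human pluripotent stem cells, which suggests use for controlled HOXA9 expression in that setting.
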