Features (pLannotate 1.2.2; 39 found; start..end, strand, type, name):
      1..271     +  protein_bind   tetracycline response element: contains seven copies of the tetracycline operator tetO tetracycline repressor TetR
    282..299     +  misc_feature   MCS (fragment): pUC18/19 multiple cloning site
    304..342     +  promoter       minimal CMV promoter: human cytomegalovirus (CMV) immediate early promoter
    472..496     +  protein_bind   attB1: mutant version of attB; recombination site for the Gateway® BP reaction BP Clonase™
    502..1317    +  CDS            HOXA9: HXA9_HUMAN - Also known as HOX1G. Experimental evidence at protein level: Swiss-Prot protein existence level 1. Sequence-specific transcription factor which is part of a developmental regulatory system that provides cells with specific positional identities on the anterior-posterior axis. Required for induction of E-selectin and VCAM-1, on the endothelial cells surface at sites of inflammation. From Homo sapiens (Human).
   1322..1346    -  protein_bind   attB2: mutant version of attB; recombination site for the Gateway® BP reaction BP Clonase™
   1458..1493    +  promoter       PGK promoter (fragment): mouse phosphoglycerate kinase 1 promoter
   1511..1566    +  promoter       UbC promoter (fragment): human ubiquitin C promoter
   1579..1634    +  promoter       UbC promoter (fragment): human ubiquitin C promoter
   1645..2823    +  promoter       EF-1α promoter: strong constitutive promoter for human elongation factor EF-1α
   2837..2886    +  promoter       UbC promoter (fragment): human ubiquitin C promoter
   2893..2926    -  protein_bind   loxP: Cre-mediated recombination occurs in the 8-bp core sequence (GCATACAT). Cre recombinase
   2933..3630    +  CDS            rtTA3 (fragment): reverse tetracycline transactivator 3 activates expression from Tet-responsive promoters in the presence of doxycycline
   3560..3670    +  CDS            VP48: 3 tandem repeats of the minimal activation domain of herpes simplex virus VP16 (Cheng et al., 2013)
   3828..4290    +  misc_feature   IRES: internal ribosome entry site (IRES) of the encephalomyocarditis virus (EMCV)
   4306..5025    +  CDS            EGFP: the original enhanced GFP (Yang et al., 1996) mammalian codon-optimized
   5025..5291    +  CDS            NeoR/KanR (fragment): aminoglycoside phosphotransferase confers resistance to neomycin, kanamycin, and G418 (Geneticin®)
   5319..5402    +  CDS            large T antigen (fragment): large T antigen from SV40 (simian virus 40)
   5436..5456    +  misc_feature   MCS (fragment): pBluescript multiple cloning site
   5468..6056    +  misc_feature   WPRE: woodchuck hepatitis virus posttranscriptional regulatory element
   6064..6129    +  CDS            nef (fragment): NEF_HV1Z2 - Experimental evidence at protein level: Swiss-Prot protein existence level 1. Extracellular Nef protein targets CD4(+) T-lymphocytes for apoptosis by interacting with CXCR4 surface receptors. From Human immunodeficiency virus type 1 group M subtype D (isolate Z2/CDC-Z34) (HIV-1).
   6131..6364    +  LTR            3' LTR (ΔU3): self-inactivating 3' long terminal repeat (LTR) from HIV-1
   6569..6673    +  promoter       AmpR promoter: bla
   6674..7534    +  CDS            AmpR: β-lactamase; bla; confers resistance to ampicillin, carbenicillin, and related antibiotics
   7705..8293    +  rep_origin     ori: high-copy-number ColE1/pMB1/pBR322/pUC origin of replication
   8476..8530    +  CDS            lacI (fragment): lac repressor; lacI; The lac repressor binds to the lac operator to inhibit transcription in E. coli. This inhibition can be relieved by adding lactose or isopropyl-β-D-thiogalactopyranoside (IPTG).
   8536..8629    +  rep_origin     SV40 ori (fragment): SV40 origin of replication
   8654..8691    +  CDS            lacI (fragment): lac repressor; lacI; The lac repressor binds to the lac operator to inhibit transcription in E. coli. This inhibition can be relieved by adding lactose or isopropyl-β-D-thiogalactopyranoside (IPTG).
   8704..8725    +  protein_bind   CAP binding site: CAP binding activates transcription in the presence of cAMP. E. coli catabolite activator protein
   8740..8770    +  promoter       lac promoter: promoter for the E. coli lac operon
   8774..8796    +  protein_bind   lac operator (fragment): The lac repressor binds to the lac operator to inhibit transcription in E. coli. This inhibition can be relieved by adding lactose or isopropyl-β-D-thiogalactopyranoside (IPTG). lac repressor encoded by lacI
   8828..8911    +  polyA_signal   SV40 poly(A) signal (fragment): SV40 polyadenylation signal
   9078..9407    +  CDS            nef (fragment): NEF_HV1BR - Experimental evidence at protein level: Swiss-Prot protein existence level 1. Extracellular Nef protein targets CD4(+) T-lymphocytes for apoptosis by interacting with CXCR4 surface receptors (PubMed:14990729). From Human immunodeficiency virus type 1 group M subtype B (isolate BRU/LAI) (HIV-1).
   9455..9712    +  LTR            5' LTR (truncated): truncated 5' long terminal repeat (LTR) from HIV-1
   9759..9884    +  misc_feature   HIV-1 Ψ: packaging signal of human immunodeficiency virus type 1
   9868..10206   +  CDS            HIV-1 gag (fragment): gag protein from human immunodeficiency virus 1; gag
  10381..10614   +  misc_feature   RRE: The Rev response element (RRE) of HIV-1 allows for Rev-dependent mRNA export from the nucleus to the cytoplasm.
  10991..11091   +  CDS            Rev (fragment): human immunodeficiency virus 1 (HIV-1) Rev protein; rev; enhances nuclear export of unspliced and incompletely spliced viral mRNAs
  11136..11253   +  misc_feature   cPPT/CTS: central polypurine tract and central termination sequence of HIV-1
>Addgene plasmid #97041 | pINDUCER-21-HOXA9 | addgene full sequence | sequence record 183202 | Addgene NGS Result
TCCCTATCAGTGATAGAGAAAAGTGAAAGTCGAGTTTACCACTCCCTATCAGTGATAGAGAAAAGTGAAA
GTCGAGTTTACCACTCCCTATCAGTGATAGAGAAAAGTGAAAGTCGAGTTTACCACTCCCTATCAGTGAT
AGAGAAAAGTGAAAGTCGAGTTTACCACTCCCTATCAGTGATAGAGAAAAGTGAAAGTCGAGTTTACCAC
TCCCTATCAGTGATAGAGAAAAGTGAAAGTCGAGTTTACCACTCCCTATCAGTGATAGAGAAAAGTGAAA
GTCGAGCTCGGTACCCGGGTCGAGGTAGGCGTGTACGGTGGGAGGCCTATATAAGCAGAGCTCGTTTAGT
GAACCGTCAGATCGCCTGGAGACGCCATCCACGCTGTTTTGACCTCCATAGAAGACACCGGGACCGATCC
AGCCTCCGCGGCCCCGAACTAGTCCAGTGTGGTGGAATTCTGCAGATATCAACAAGTTTGTACAAAAAAG
CAGGCTCCACCATGGCCACCACTGGGGCCCTGGGCAACTACTACGTGGACTCGTTCCTGCTGGGCGCCGA
CGCCGCGGATGAGCTGAGCGTTGGCCGCTATGCGCCGGGGACCCTGGGCCAGCCTCCCCGGCAGGCGGCG
ACGCTGGCCGAGCACCCCGACTTCAGCCCGTGCAGCTTCCAGTCCAAGGCGACGGTGTTTGGCGCCTCGT
GGAACCCAGTGCACGCGGCGGGCGCCAACGCTGTACCCGCTGCGGTGTACCACCACCATCACCACCACCC
CTACGTGCACCCCCAGGCGCCCGTGGCGGCGGCGGCGCCGGACGGCAGGTACATGCGCTCCTGGCTGGAG
CCCACGCCCGGTGCGCTCTCCTTCGCGGGCTTGCCCTCCAGCCGGCCTTATGGCATTAAACCTGAACCGC
TGTCGGCCAGAAGGGGTGACTGTCCCACGCTTGACACTCACACTTTGTCCCTGACTGACTATGCTTGTGG
TTCTCCTCCAGTTGATAGAGAAAAACAACCCAGCGAAGGCGCCTTCTCTGAAAACAATGCTGAGAATGAG
AGCGGCGGAGACAAGCCCCCCATCGATCCCAATAACCCAGCAGCCAACTGGCTTCATGCGCGCTCCACTC
GGAAAAAGCGGTGCCCCTATACAAAACACCAGACCCTGGAACTGGAGAAAGAGTTTCTGTTCAACATGTA
CCTCACCAGGGACCGCAGGTACGAGGTGGCTCGACTGCTCAACCTCACCGAGAGGCAGGTCAAGATCTGG
TTCCAGAACCGCAGGATGAAAATGAAGAAAATCAACAAAGACCGAGCAAAAGACGAGTAGGACCCAGCTT
TCTTGTACAAAGTGGTTGATATCCAGCACAGTGGCGGCCGCTCGAGTCTAGAGGGCCCGCGGTTCGAATA
CCCATACGACGTCCCAGACTACGCTTAGTAATGATTAATTAAACTAGAAATTCTACCGGGTAGGGGAGGC
GCTTTTCCCAAGGCAGTCTGGAGTAACCCACCCAAGATCTGGCCTCCGCGCCGGGTTTTGGCGCCTCCCG
CGGGCGCCCCCCTCCTCACGGCGAGCCGCGTAAGATCTGGCCTCCGCGCCGGGTTTTGGCGCCTCCCGCG
GGCGCCCCCCTCCTCACGGCGAGCCTAGTCGTGAGGCTCCGGTGCCCGTCAGTGGGCAGAGCGCACATCG
CCCACAGTCCCCGAGAAGTTGGGGGGAGGGGTCGGCAATTGAACCGGTGCCTAGAGAAGGTGGCGCGGGG
TAAACTGGGAAAGTGATGTCGTGTACTGGCTCCGCCTTTTTCCCGAGGGTGGGGGAGAACCGTATATAAG
TGCAGTAGTCGCCGTGAACGTTCTTTTTCGCAACGGGTTTGCCGCCAGAACACAGGTAAGTGCCGTGTGT
GGTTCCCGCGGGCCTGGCCTCTTTACGGGTTATGGCCCTTGCGTGCCTTGAATTACTTCCACCTGGCTGC
AGTACGTGATTCTTGATCCCGAGCTTCGGGTTGGAAGTGGGTGGGAGAGTTCGAGGCCTTGCGCTTAAGG
AGCCCCTTCGCCTCGTGCTTGAGTTGAGGCCTGGCCTGGGCGCTGGGGCCGCCGCGTGCGAATCTGGTGG
CACCTTCGCGCCTGTCTCGCTGCTTTCGATAAGTCTCTAGCCATTTAAAATTTTTGATGACCTGCTGCGA
CGCTTTTTTTCTGGCAAGATAGTCTTGTAAATGCGGGCCAAGATCTGCACACTGGTATTTCGGTTTTTGG
GGCCGCGGGCGGCGACGGGGCCCGTGCGTCCCAGCGCACATGTTCGGCGAGGCGGGGCCTGCGAGCGCGG
CCACCGAGAATCGGACGGGGGTAGTCTCAAGCTGGCCGGCCTGCTCTGGTGCCTGGCCTCGCGCCGCCGT
GTATCGCCCCGCCCTGGGCGGCAAGGCTGGCCCGGTCGGCACCAGTTGCGTGAGCGGAAAGATGGCCGCT
TCCCGGCCCTGCTGCAGGGAGCTCAAAATGGAGGACGCGGCGCTCGGGAGAGCGGGCGGGTGAGTCACCC
ACACAAAGGAAAAGGGCCTTTCCGTCCTCAGCCGTCGCTTCATGTGACTCCACGGAGTACCGGGCGCCGT
CCAGGCACCTCGATTAGTTCTCGAGCTTTTGGAGTACGTCGTCTTTAGGTTGGGGGGAGGGGTTTTATGC
GATGGAGTTTCCCCACACTGAGTGGGTGGAGACTGAAGTTAGGCCAGCTTGGCACTTGATGTAATTCTCC
TTGGAATTTGCCCTTTTTGAGTTTGGATCTTGGTTCATTCTCAAGCCTCAGACAGTGGTTCAAAGTTTTT
TTCTTCCATTTCAGGTGTCGTGAAGCGGCCGCCATGCTAGTAAATTGTCCGCTAAATTCTGGCCGTTTTT
GGCTTTTTTGTTAGACGGATCCATAACTTCGTATAATGTATGCTATACGAAGTTATGCCACCATGTCTAG
ACTGGACAAGAGCAAAGTCATAAACGGAGCTCTGGAATTACTCAATGGTGTCGGTATCGAAGGCCTGACG
ACAAGGAAACTCGCTCAAAAGCTGGGAGTTGAGCAGCCTACCCTGTACTGGCACGTGAAGAACAAGCGGG
CCCTGCTCGATGCCCTGCCAATCGAGATGCTGGACAGGCATCATACCCACTTCTGCCCCCTGGAAGGCGA
GTCATGGCAAGACTTTCTGCGGAACAACGCCAAGTCATACCGCTGTGCTCTCCTCTCACATCGCGACGGG
GCTAAAGTGCATCTCGGCACCCGCCCAACAGAGAAACAGTACGAAACCCTGGAAAATCAGCTCGCGTTCC
TGTGTCAGCAAGGCTTCTCCCTGGAGAACGCACTGTACGCTCTGTCCGCCGTGGGCCACTTTACACTGGG
CTGCGTATTGGAGGAACAGGAGCATCAAGTAGCAAAAGAGGAAAGAGAGACACCTACCACCGATTCTATG
CCCCCACTTCTGAGACAAGCAATTGAGCTGTTCGACCGGCAGGGAGCCGAACCTGCCTTCCTTTTCGGCC
TGGAACTAATCATATGTGGCCTGGAGAAACAGCTAAAGTGCGAAAGCGGCGGGCCGACCGACGCCCTTGA
CGATTTTGACTTAGACATGCTCCCAGCCGATGCCCTTGACGACTTTGACCTTGATATGCTGCCTGCTGAC
GCTCTTGACGATTTTGACCTTGACATGCTCCCCGGGTAACTAAGTAAGGATCCGCGGCCGCACTAGAGGA
ATTCCGCCCCTCTCCCCCCCCCNCCCCTAACGTTACTGGCCGAAGCCGCTTGGAATAAGGCCGGTGTGCG
TTTGTCTATATGTTATTTTCCACCATATTGCCGTCTTTTGGCAATGTGAGGGCCCGGAAACCTGGCCCTG
TCTTCTTGACGAGCATTCCTAGGGGTCTTTCCCCTCTCGCCAAAGGAATGCAAGGTCTGTTGAATGTCGT
GAAGGAAGCAGTTCCTCTGGAAGCTTCTTGAAGACAAACAACGTCTGTAGCGACCCTTTGCAGGCAGCGG
AACCCCCCACCTGGCGACAGGTGCCTCTGCGGCCAAAAGCCACGTGTATAAGATACACCTGCAAAGGCGG
CACAACCCCAGTGCCACGTTGTGAGTTGGATAGTTGTGGAAAGAGTCAAATGGCTCTCCTCAAGCGTATT
CAACAAGGGGCTGAAGGATGCCCAGAAGGTACCCCATTGTATGGGATCTGATCTGGGGCCTCGGTGCACA
TGCTTTACATGTGTTTAGTCGAGGTTAAAAAAACGTCTAGGCCCCCCGAACCACGGGGACGTGGTTTTCC
TTTGAAAAACACGATGATAAGCTTACCGGTCCACCATGGTGAGCAAGGGCGAGGAGCTGTTCACCGGGGT
GGTGCCCATCCTGGTCGAGCTGGACGGCGACGTAAACGGCCACAAGTTCAGCGTGTCCGGCGAGGGCGAG
GGCGATGCCACCTACGGCAAGCTGACCCTGAAGTTCATCTGCACCACCGGCAAGCTGCCCGTGCCCTGGC
CCACCCTCGTGACCACCCTGACCTACGGCGTGCAGTGCTTCAGCCGCTACCCCGACCACATGAAGCAGCA
CGACTTCTTCAAGTCCGCCATGCCCGAAGGCTACGTCCAGGAGCGCACCATCTTCTTCAAGGACGACGGC
AACTACAAGACCCGCGCCGAGGTGAAGTTCGAGGGCGACACCCTGGTGAACCGCATCGAGCTGAAGGGCA
TCGACTTCAAGGAGGACGGCAACATCCTGGGGCACAAGCTGGAGTACAACTACAACAGCCACAACGTCTA
TATCATGGCCGACAAGCAGAAGAACGGCATCAAGGTGAACTTCAAGATCCGCCACAACATCGAGGACGGC
AGCGTGCAGCTCGCCGACCACTACCAGCAGAACACCCCCATCGGCGACGGCCCCGTGCTGCTGCCCGACA
ACCACTACCTGAGCACCCAGTCCGCCCTGAGCAAAGACCCCAACGAGAAGCGCGATCACATGGTCCTGCT
GGAGTTCGTGACCGCCGCCGGGATCACTCTCGGCATGGACGAGCTGTACAAGTAAGCATGCCCGACGGCG
AGGATCTCGTCGTGACCCATGGCGATGCCTGCTTGCCGAATATCATGGTGGAAAATGGCCGCTTTTCTGG
ATTCATCGACTGTGGCCGGCTGGGTGTGGCGGACCGCTATCAGGACATAGCGTTGGCTACCCGTGATATT
GCTGAAGAGCTTGGCGGCGAATGGGCTGACCGCTTCCTCGTGCTTTACGGTATCGCCGCTCCCGATTCGC
AGCGCATCGCCTTCTATCGCCTTCTTGACGAGTTCTTCTGATGTACAAGTAAAGCGGCCGCGACTCTAGA
TCATAATCAGCCATACCACATTTGTAGAGGTTTTACTTGCTTTAAAAAACCTCCCACACCTCCCCCTGAA
CCTGAAACATAAAATGAATGCAATTGTTGTTGTTTAGTCCCTCCCAATTCGATATCAAGCTTATCGCGAT
AGATCCTAATCAACCTCTGGATTACAAAATTTGTGAAAGATTGACTGGTATTCTTAACTATGTTGCTCCT
TTTACGCTATGTGGATACGCTGCTTTAATGCCTTTGTATCATGCTATTGCTTCCCGTATGGCTTTCATTT
TCTCCTCCTTGTATAAATCCTGGTTGCTGTCTCTTTATGAGGAGTTGTGGCCCGTTGTCAGGCAACGTGG
CGTGGTGTGCACTGTGTTTGCTGACGCAACCCCCACTGGTTGGGGCATTGCCACCACCTGTCAGCTCCTT
TCCGGGACTTTCGCTTTCCCCCTCCCTATTGCCACGGCGGAACTCATCGCCGCCTGCCTTGCCCGCTGCT
GGACAGGGGCTCGGCTGTTGGGCACTGACAATTCCGTGGTGTTGTCGGGGAAATCATCGTCCTTTCCTTG
GCTGCTCGCCTGTGTTGCCACCTGGATTCTGCGCGGGACGTCCTTCTGCTACGTCCCTTCGGCCCTCAAT
CCAGCGGACCTTCCTTCCCGCGGCCTGCTGCCGGCTCTGCGGCCTCTTCCGCGTCTTCGCCTTCGCCCTC
AGACGAGTCGGATCTCCCTTTGGGCCGCCTCCCCGCCTGAGATCCTTTAAGACCAATGACTTACAAGGCA
GCTGTAGATCTTAGCCACTTTTTAAAAGAAAAGGGGGGACTGGAAGGGCTAATTCACTCCCAACGAAGAC
AAGATCTGCTTTTTGCTTGTACTGGGTCTCTCTGGTTAGACCAGATCTGAGCCTGGGAGCTCTCTGGCTA
ACTAGGGAACCCACTGCTTAAGCCTCAATAAAGCTTGCCTTGAGTGCTTCAAGTAGTGTGTGCCCGTCTG
TTGTGTGACTCTGGTAACTAGAGATCCCTCAGACCCTTTTAGTCAGTGTGGAAAATCTCTAGCAGTAGTA
GTTCATGTCATCTTATTATTCAGTATTTATAACTTGCAAAGAAATGAATATCAGAGAGTGAGAGGCCCGG
GTTAATTAAGGAAAGGGCTAGATCATTCTTGAAGACGAAAGGGCCTCGTGATACGCCTATTTTTATAGGT
TAATGTCATGATAATAATGGTTTCTTAGACGTCAGGTGGCACTTTTCGGGGAAATGTGCGCGGAACCCCT
ATTTGTTTATTTTTCTAAATACATTCAAATATGTATCCGCTCATGAGACAATAACCCTGATAAATGCTTC
AATAATATTGAAAAAGGAAGAGTATGAGTATTCAACATTTCCGTGTCGCCCTTATTCCCTTTTTTGCGGC
ATTTTGCCTTCCTGTTTTTGCTCACCCAGAAACGCTGGTGAAAGTAAAAGATGCTGAAGATCAGTTGGGT
GCACGAGTGGGTTACATCGAACTGGATCTCAACAGCGGTAAGATCCTTGAGAGTTTTCGCCCCGAAGAAC
GTTTTCCAATGATGAGCACTTTTAAAGTTCTGCTATGTGGCGCGGTATTATCCCGTGTTGACGCCGGGCA
AGAGCAACTCGGTCGCCGCATACACTATTCTCAGAATGACTTGGTTGAGTACTCACCAGTCACAGAAAAG
CATCTTACGGATGGCATGACAGTAAGAGAATTATGCAGTGCTGCCATAACCATGAGTGATAACACTGCGG
CCAACTTACTTCTGACAACGATCGGAGGACCGAAGGAGCTAACCGCTTTTTTGCACAACATGGGGGATCA
TGTAACTCGCCTTGATCGTTGGGAACCGGAGCTGAATGAAGCCATACCAAACGACGAGCGTGACACCACG
ATGCCTGTAGCAATGGCAACAACGTTGCGCAAACTATTAACTGGCGAACTACTTACTCTAGCTTCCCGGC
AACAATTAATAGACTGGATGGAGGCGGATAAAGTTGCAGGACCACTTCTGCGCTCGGCCCTTCCGGCTGG
CTGGTTTATTGCTGATAAATCTGGAGCCGGTGAGCGTGGGTCTCGCGGTATCATTGCAGCACTGGGGCCA
GATGGTAAGCCCTCCCGTATCGTAGTTATCTACACGACGGGGAGTCAGGCAACTATGGATGAACGAAATA
GACAGATCGCTGAGATAGGTGCCTCACTGATTAAGCATTGGTAACTGTCAGACCAAGTTTACTCATATAT
ACTTTAGATTGATTTAAAACTTCATTTTTAATTTAAAAGGATCTAGGTGAAGATCCTTTTTGATAATCTC
ATGACCAAAATCCCTTAACGTGAGTTTTCGTTCCACTGAGCGTCAGACCCCGTAGAAAAGATCAAAGGAT
CTTCTTGAGATCCTTTTTTTCTGCGCGTAATCTGCTGCTTGCAAACAAAAAAACCACCGCTACCAGCGGT
GGTTTGTTTGCCGGATCAAGAGCTACCAACTCTTTTTCCGAAGGTAACTGGCTTCAGCAGAGCGCAGATA
CCAAATACTGTTCTTCTAGTGTAGCCGTAGTTAGGCCACCACTTCAAGAACTCTGTAGCACCGCCTACAT
ACCTCGCTCTGCTAATCCTGTTACCAGTGGCTGCTGCCAGTGGCGATAAGTCGTGTCTTACCGGGTTGGA
CTCAAGACGATAGTTACCGGATAAGGCGCAGCGGTCGGGCTGAACGGGGGGTTCGTGCACACAGCCCAGC
TTGGAGCGAACGACCTACACCGAACTGAGATACCTACAGCGTGAGCTATGAGAAAGCGCCACGCTTCCCG
AAGGGAGAAAGGCGGACAGGTATCCGGTAAGCGGCAGGGTCGGAACAGGAGAGCGCACGAGGGAGCTTCC
AGGGGGAAACGCCTGGTATCTTTATAGTCCTGTCGGGTTTCGCCACCTCTGACTTGAGCGTCGATTTTTG
TGATGCTCGTCAGGGGGGCGGAGCCTATGGAAAAACGCCAGCAACGCGGCCTTTTTACGGTTCCTGGCCT
TTTGCTGGCCTTTTGCTCACATGTTCTTTCCTGCGTTATCCCCTGATTCTGTGGATAACCGTATTACCGC
CTTTGAGTGAGCTGATACCGCTCGCCGCAGCCGAACGACCGAGCGCAGCGAGTCAGTGAGCGAGGAAGCG
GAAGAGCGCCCAATACGCAAACCGCCTCTCCCCGCGCGTTGGCCGATTCATTAATGCAGCAAGCTCATGG
CTGACTAATTTTTTTTATTTATGCAGAGGCCGAGGCCGCCTCGGCCTCTGAGCTATTCCAGAAGTAGTGA
GGAGGCTTTTTTGGAGGCCTAGGCTTTTGCAAAAAGCTCCCCGTGGCACGACAGGTTTCCCGACTGGAAA
GCGGGCAGTGAGCGCAACGCAATTAATGTGAGTTAGCTCACTCATTAGGCACCCCAGGCTTTACACTTTA
TGCTTCCGGCTCGTATGTTGTGTGGAATTGTGAGCGGATAACAATTTCACACAGGAAACAGCTATGACAT
GATTACGAATTTCACAAATAAAGCATTTTTTTCACTGCATTCTAGTTGTGGTTTGTCCAAACTCATCAAT
GTATCTTATCATGTCTGGATCAACTGGATAACTCAAGCTAACCAAAATCATCCCAAACTTCCCACCCCAT
ACCCTATTACCACTGCCAATTACCTGTGGTTTCATTTACTCTAAACCTGTGATTCCTCTGAATTATTTTC
ATTTTAAAGAAATTGTATTTGTTAAATATGTACTACAAACTTAGTAGTTGGAAGGGCTAATTCACTCCCA
AAGAAGACAAGATATCCTTGATCTGTGGATCTACCACACACAAGGCTACTTCCCTGATTAGCAGAACTAC
ACACCAGGGCCAGGGGTCAGATATCCACTGACCTTTGGATGGTGCTACAAGCTAGTACCAGTTGAGCCAG
ATAAGGTAGAAGAGGCCAATAAAGGAGAGAACACCAGCTTGTTACACCCTGTGAGCCTGCATGGGATGGA
TGACCCGGAGAGAGAAGTGTTAGAGTGGAGGTTTGACAGCCGCCTAGCATTTCATCACGTGGCCCGAGAG
CTGCATCCGGAGTACTTCAAGAACTGCTGATATCGAGCTTGCTACAAGGGACTTTCCGCTGGGGACTTTC
CAGGGAGGCGTGGCCTGGGCGGGACTGGGGAGTGGCGAGCCCTCAGATCCTGCATATAAGCAGCTGCTTT
TTGCCTGTACTGGGTCTCTCTGGTTAGACCAGATCTGAGCCTGGGAGCTCTCTGGCTAACTAGGGAACCC
ACTGCTTAAGCCTCAATAAAGCTTGCCTTGAGTGCTTCAAGTAGTGTGTGCCCGTCTGTTGTGTGACTCT
GGTAACTAGAGATCCCTCAGACCCTTTTAGTCAGTGTGGAAAATCTCTAGCAGTGGCGCCCGAACAGGGA
CTTGAAAGCGAAAGGGAAACCAGAGGAGCTCTCTCGACGCAGGACTCGGCTTGCTGAAGCGCGCACGGCA
AGAGGCGAGGGGCGGCGACTGGTGAGTACGCCAAAAATTTTGACTAGCGGAGGCTAGAAGGAGAGAGATG
GGTGCGAGAGCGTCAGTATTAAGCGGGGGAGAATTAGATCGCGATGGGAAAAAATTCGGTTAAGGCCAGG
GGGAAAGAAAAAATATAAATTAAAACATATAGTATGGGCAAGCAGGGAGCTAGAACGATTCGCAGTTAAT
CCTGGCCTGTTAGAAACATCAGAAGGCTGTAGACAAATACTGGGACAGCTACAACCATCCCTTCAGACAG
GATCAGAAGAACTTAGATCATTATATAATACAGTAGCAACCCTCTATTGTGTGCATCAAAGGATAGAGAT
AAAAGACACCAAGGAAGCTTTAGACAAGATAGAGGAAGAGCAAAACAAAAGTAAGACCACCGCACAGCAA
GCGGCCGGCCGCTGATCTTCAGACCTGGAGGAGGAGATATGAGGGACAATTGGAGAAGTGAATTATATAA
ATATAAAGTAGTAAAAATTGAACCATTAGGAGTAGCACCCACCAAGGCAAAGAGAAGAGTGGTGCAGAGA
GAAAAAAGAGCAGTGGGAATAGGAGCTTTGTTCCTTGGGTTCTTGGGAGCAGCAGGAAGCACTATGGGCG
CAGCGTCAATGACGCTGACGGTACAGGCCAGACAATTATTGTCTGGTATAGTGCAGCAGCAGAACAATTT
GCTGAGGGCTATTGAGGCGCAACAGCATCTGTTGCAACTCACAGTCTGGGGCATCAAGCAGCTCCAGGCA
AGAATCCTGGCTGTGGAAAGATACCTAAAGGATCAACAGCTCCTGGGGATTTGGGGTTGCTCTGGAAAAC
TCATTTGCACCACTGCTGTGCCTTGGAATGCTAGTTGGAGTAATAAATCTCTGGAACAGATTTGGAATCA
CACGACCTGGATGGAGTGGGACAGAGAAATTAACAATTACACAAGCTTAATACACTCCTTAATTGAAGAA
TCGCAAAACCAGCAAGAAAAGAATGAACAAGAATTATTGGAATTAGATAAATGGGCAAGTTTGTGGAATT
GGTTTAACATAACAAATTGGCTGTGGTATATAAAATTATTCATAATGATAGTAGGAGGCTTGGTAGGTTT
AAGAATAGTTTTTGCTGTACTTTCTATAGTGAATAGAGTTAGGCAGGGATATTCACCATTATCGTTTCAG
ACCCACCTCCCAACCCCGAGGGGACCCGACAGGCCCGAAGGAATAGAAGAAGAAGGTGGAGAGAGAGACA
GAGACAGATCCATTCGATTAGTGAACGGATCTCGACGGTATCGCCGAATTCACAAATGGCAGTATTCATC
CACAATTTTAAAAGAAAAGGGGGGATTGGGGGGTACAGTGCAGGGGAAAGAATAGTAGACATAATAGCAA
CAGACATACAAACTAAAGAATTACAAAAACAAATTACAAAAATTCAAAATTTTCGGGTTTATTACAGGGA
CAGCAGAGATCCAGTTTGGACTAGGATCCTTTACCAC
